Addgene plasmid #19350: pFA6a-hphMX6-P81nmt1-3FLAG
Depositing lab: Eishi Noguchi. Depositing organization: Drexel University. Publication: A vector system for genomic FLAG epitope-tagging in Schizosaccharomyces pombe. Noguchi C, Garabedian MV, Malik M, Noguchi E. Biotechnol J. 2008 Oct;3(9-10):1280-5. doi: 10.1002/biot.200800140. PubMed 18729046.
Backbone
  Vector backbone: pFA6a-kanMX6-P81nmt1-3FLAG
  Backbone size w/o insert (bp): 4000
  Vector type: Yeast Expression
  Selectable markers: Hygromycin
Growth in bacteria
  Bacterial resistance: Ampicillin, 100 μg/mL
  Growth temperature: 37°C
  Growth strain: DH5alpha
  Copy number: Unknown
Gene/Insert
  Gene/Insert name: hphMX6
  Species: E. coli
  Insert size (bp): 1700
  Cloning method: Restriction Enzyme; 5′ cloning site BglII (unknown if destroyed); 3′ cloning site PmeI (unknown if destroyed)
  Sequencing primers: 5′ n/a
Terms and licenses: Academic/Nonprofit Terms; Industry Terms: Not Available to Industry
How to cite: pFA6a-hphMX6-P81nmt1-3FLAG was a gift from Eishi Noguchi (Addgene plasmid # 19350 ; http://n2t.net/addgene:19350 ; RRID:Addgene_19350)
