[The description below was written by a language model from this plasmid's Addgene catalogue record and pLannotate feature annotations shown in this document.]
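Description:
pFA6a-hphMX6-P81nmt1-3FLAG is a member of the pFA6a family of module plasmids, built for genomic FLAG epitope tagging in the fission yeast Schizosaccharomyces pombe. It is catalogued as a yeast expression vector, but the feature table shows no yeast replication origin. This fits its role as a template or donor for a cassette that is integrated into the chromosome rather than as a plasmid maintained episomally. In E. coli it is propagated through a high-copy ColE1/pUC-type origin and selected with ampicillin via the bla gene. Short remnants of bom, rop and lacI, along with flanking SP6 and T7 promoters, are leftovers of the cloning backbone.

The payload is a two-part module. The hphMX6 cassette carries the E. coli-derived hygromycin resistance gene as a yeast selectable marker. According to the record it was cloned between BglII and PmeI sites into the pFA6a-kanMX6-P81nmt1-3FLAG parent, so it presumably takes the place of the kanMX6 marker in that plasmid. It lies on the opposite strand from the adjacent nmt1 promoter, so the two units are transcribed divergently. The nmt1 promoter is thiamine-repressible. The automated annotation labels it as the strong wild-type form, whereas the plasmid name indicates the P81 variant, which is generally known as the weakest attenuated version. Directly downstream are FLAG repeats annotated as fragments that together correspond to a 3xFLAG tag, followed by an S. cerevisiae ADH1 terminator.

This arrangement suits placing a marker, a regulatable promoter and an N-terminal 3xFLAG tag in front of a chromosomal gene. That allows low-level, thiamine-controlled expression and detection or purification of the tagged protein, with hygromycin selection available for strains that already carry other markers.
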