Features (pLannotate 1.2.2; 13 found; start..end, strand, type, name):
      1..19      -  promoter       SP6 promoter: promoter for bacteriophage SP6 RNA polymerase
     82..133     -  misc_feature   bom (fragment): basis of mobility region from pBR322
    235..270     -  CDS            rop (fragment): Rop protein, which maintains plasmids at low copy number; rop
    365..469     +  promoter       AmpR promoter: bla
    470..1330    +  CDS            AmpR: β-lactamase; bla; confers resistance to ampicillin, carbenicillin, and related antibiotics
   1501..2089    +  rep_origin     ori: high-copy-number ColE1/pMB1/pBR322/pUC origin of replication
   2272..2325    +  CDS            lacI (fragment): lac repressor; lacI; The lac repressor binds to the lac operator to inhibit transcription in E. coli. This inhibition can be relieved by adding lactose or isopropyl-β-D-thiogalactopyranoside (IPTG).
   2347..2365    +  promoter       T7 promoter: promoter for bacteriophage T7 RNA polymerase
   2470..4045    -  gene           hphMX6: yeast selectable marker conferring hygromycin resistance
   4090..5248    +  promoter       nmt1 promoter: wild-type nmt1 promoter from Schizosaccharomyces pombe, conferring strong thiamine-repressible expression
   5269..5289    +  CDS            FLAG (fragment): FLAG® epitope tag, followed by an enterokinase cleavage site
   5290..5333    +  CDS            3xFLAG (fragment): three tandem FLAG® epitope tags
   5361..5548    +  terminator     ADH1 terminator: S. cerevisiae ADH1; transcription terminator for the S. cerevisiae alcohol dehydrogenase 1 (ADH1) gene
>Addgene plasmid #19350 | pFA6a-hphMX6-P81nmt1-3FLAG | depositor full sequence | sequence record 9005 | Author sequence
TCTATAGTGTCACCTAAATCGTATGTGTATGATACATAAGGTTATGTATTAATTGTAGCCGCGTTCTAAC
GACAATATGTCCATATGGTGCACTCTCAGTACAATCTGCTCTGATGCCGCATAGTTAAGCCAGCCCCGAC
ACCCGCCAACACCCGCTGACGCGCCCTGACGGGCTTGTCTGCTCCCGGCATCCGCTTACAGACAAGCTGT
GACCGTCTCCGGGAGCTGCATGTGTCAGAGGTTTTCACCGTCATCACCGAAACGCGCGAGACGAAAGGGC
CTCGTGATACGCCTATTTTTATAGGTTAATGTCATGATAATAATGGTTTCTTAGACGTCAGGTGGCACTT
TTCGGGGAAATGTGCGCGGAACCCCTATTTGTTTATTTTTCTAAATACATTCAAATATGTATCCGCTCAT
GAGACAATAACCCTGATAAATGCTTCAATAATATTGAAAAAGGAAGAGTATGAGTATTCAACATTTCCGT
GTCGCCCTTATTCCCTTTTTTGCGGCATTTTGCCTTCCTGTTTTTGCTCACCCAGAAACGCTGGTGAAAG
TAAAAGATGCTGAAGATCAGTTGGGTGCACGAGTGGGTTACATCGAACTGGATCTCAACAGCGGTAAGAT
CCTTGAGAGTTTTCGCCCCGAAGAACGTTTTCCAATGATGAGCACTTTTAAAGTTCTGCTATGTGGCGCG
GTATTATCCCGTATTGACGCCGGGCAAGAGCAACTCGGTCGCCGCATACACTATTCTCAGAATGACTTGG
TTGAGTACTCACCAGTCACAGAAAAGCATCTTACGGATGGCATGACAGTAAGAGAATTATGCAGTGCTGC
CATAACCATGAGTGATAACACTGCGGCCAACTTACTTCTGACAACGATCGGAGGACCGAAGGAGCTAACC
GCTTTTTTGCACAACATGGGGGATCATGTAACTCGCCTTGATCGTTGGGAACCGGAGCTGAATGAAGCCA
TACCAAACGACGAGCGTGACACCACGATGCCTGTAGCAATGGCAACAACGTTGCGCAAACTATTAACTGG
CGAACTACTTACTCTAGCTTCCCGGCAACAATTAATAGACTGGATGGAGGCGGATAAAGTTGCAGGACCA
CTTCTGCGCTCGGCCCTTCCGGCTGGCTGGTTTATTGCTGATAAATCTGGAGCCGGTGAGCGTGGGTCTC
GCGGTATCATTGCAGCACTGGGGCCAGATGGTAAGCCCTCCCGTATCGTAGTTATCTACACGACGGGGAG
TCAGGCAACTATGGATGAACGAAATAGACAGATCGCTGAGATAGGTGCCTCACTGATTAAGCATTGGTAA
CTGTCAGACCAAGTTTACTCATATATACTTTAGATTGATTTAAAACTTCATTTTTAATTTAAAAGGATCT
AGGTGAAGATCCTTTTTGATAATCTCATGACCAAAATCCCTTAACGTGAGTTTTCGTTCCACTGAGCGTC
AGACCCCGTAGAAAAGATCAAAGGATCTTCTTGAGATCCTTTTTTTCTGCGCGTAATCTGCTGCTTGCAA
ACAAAAAAACCACCGCTACCAGCGGTGGTTTGTTTGCCGGATCAAGAGCTACCAACTCTTTTTCCGAAGG
TAACTGGCTTCAGCAGAGCGCAGATACCAAATACTGTCCTTCTAGTGTAGCCGTAGTTAGGCCACCACTT
CAAGAACTCTGTAGCACCGCCTACATACCTCGCTCTGCTAATCCTGTTACCAGTGGCTGCTGCCAGTGGC
GATAAGTCGTGTCTTACCGGGTTGGACTCAAGACGATAGTTACCGGATAAGGCGCAGCGGTCGGGCTGAA
CGGGGGGTTCGTGCACACAGCCCAGCTTGGAGCGAACGACCTACACCGAACTGAGATACCTACAGCGTGA
GCATTGAGAAAGCGCCACGCTTCCCGAAGGGAGAAAGGCGGACAGGTATCCGGTAAGCGGCAGGGTCGGA
ACAGGAGAGCGCACGAGGGAGCTTCCAGGGGGAAACGCCTGGTATCTTTATAGTCCTGTCGGGTTTCGCC
ACCTCTGACTTGAGCGTCGATTTTTGTGATGCTCGTCAGGGGGGCGGAGCCTATGGAAAAACGCCAGCAA
CGCGGCCTTTTTACGGTTCCTGGCCTTTTGCTGGCCTTTTGCTCACATGTTCTTTCCTGCGTTATCCCCT
GATTCTGTGGATAACCGTATTACCGCCTTTGAGTGAGCTGATACCGCTCGCCGCAGCCGAACGACCGAGC
GCAGCGAGTCAGTGAGCGAGGAAGCGGAAGAGCGCCCAATACGCAAACCGCCTCTCCCCGCGCGTTGGCC
GATTCATTAATGCAGGTTAACCTGGCTTATCGAAATTAATACGACTCACTATAGGGAGACCGGCAGATCC
GCGGCCGCATAGGCCACTAGTGGATCTGATATCATCGATGAATTCGAGCTCGTTTAAACTGGATGGCGGC
GTTAGTATCGAATCGACAGCAGTATAGCGACCAGCATTCACATACGATTGACGCATGATATTACTTTCTG
CGCACTTAACTTCGCATCTGGGCAGATGATGTCGAGGCGAAAAAAAATATAAATCACGCTAACATTTGAT
TAAAATAGAACAACTACAATATAAAAAAACTATACAAATGACAAGTTCTTGAAAACAAGAATCTTTTTAT
TGTCAGTACTGATTATTCCTTTGCCCTCGGACGAGTGCTGGGGCGTCGGTTTCCACTATCGGCGAGTACT
TCTACACAGCCATCGGTCCAGACGGCCGCGCTTCTGCGGGCGATTTGTGTACGCCCGACAGTCCCGGCTC
CGGATCGGACGATTGCGTCGCATCGACCCTGCGCCCAAGCTGCATCATCGAAATTGCCGTCAACCAAGCT
CTGATAGAGTTGGTCAAGACCAATGCGGAGCATATACGCCCGGAGCCGCGGCGATCCTGCAAGCTCCGGA
TGCCTCCGCTCGAAGTAGCGCGTCTGCTGCTCCATACAAGCCAACCACGGCCTCCAGAAGAAGATGTTGG
CGACCTCGTATTGGGAATCCCCGAACATCGCCTCGCTCCAGTCAATGACCGCTGTTATGCGGCCATTGTC
CGTCAGGACATTGTTGGAGCCGAAATCCGCGTGCACGAGGTGCCGGACTTCGGGGCAGTCCTCGGCCCAA
AGCATCAGCTCATCGAGAGCCTGCGCGACGGACGCACTGACGGTGTCGTCCATCACAGTTTGCCAGTGAT
ACACATGGGGATCAGCAATCGCGCATATGAAATCACGCCATGTAGTGTATTGACCGATTCCTTGCGGTCC
GAATGGGCCGAACCCGCTCGTCTGGCTAAGATCGGCCGCAGCGATCGCATCCATGGCCTCCGCGACCGGC
TGCAGAACAGCGGGCAGTTCGGTTTCAGGCAGGTCTTGCAACGTGACACCCTGTGCACGGCGGGAGATGC
AATAGGTCAGGCTCTCGCTGAATTCCCCAATGTCAAGCACTTCCGGAATCGGGAGCGCGGCCGATGCAAA
GTGCCGATAAACATAACGATCTTTGTAGAAACCATCGGCGCAGCTATTTACCCGCAGGACATATCCACGC
CCTCCTACATCGAAGCTGAAAGCACGAGATTCTTCGCCCTCCGAGAGCTGCATCAGGTCGGAGACGCTGT
CGAACTTTTCGATCAGAAACTTCTCGACAGACGTCGCGGTGAGTTCAGGCTTTTTACCCATGGTTGTTTA
TGTTCGGATGTGATGTGAGAACTGTATCCTAGCAAGATTTTAAAAGGAAGTATATGAAAGAAGAACCTCA
GTGGCAAATCCTAACCTTTTATATTTCTCTACAGGGGCGCGGCGTGGGGACAATTCAACGCGTCTGTGAG
GGGAGCGTTTCCCTGCTCGCAGGTCTGCAGCGAGGAGCCGTAATTTTTGCTTCGCGCCGTGCGGCCATCA
AAATGTATGGATGCAAATGATTATACATGGGGATGTATGGGCTAAATGTACGGGCGACAGTCACATCATG
CCCCTGAGCTGCGCACGTCAAGACTGTCAAGGAGGGTATTCTGGGCCTCCATGTCGCTGGCCGGGTGACC
CGGCGGGGACGAGGCAAGCTAAACAGATCTCGCCATAAAAGACAGAATAAGTCATCAGCGGTTGTTTCAT
TTCCTATATTTTTTTTTTATTTTTTTATTTTTTAATAAGGGAAAATTTAACGTCTAAGGATACAGAAGAT
TGTTAGCACATTAAAGTAATAAAGGCTTAAGTAGTAAGTGCCTTAGCATGTTATTGTATTTCAAAGGACA
TAATCTAAAATAATAACAATATCATTTCTCACAAGTTATTCAATTTTCTTTTTTTTTTCTAATAATATCA
AGAATGTATTATTTGTTTGACATAAGTCAACTAATTTATTTAATATGCTGGATTAATCTTGCAGACATGT
AAATTAACAAGTTTTAGTCAAATAACGTTGAAGTTTCAATGAACTCAAATAATTTCTCTTTTTTTTTATA
TAACCATATATGTCTAATCTGATTTATATTTTCCGCAGGATCAACTGAAGTTATGACATTTGGATTGGAT
CACTTATAACCTTGGTCGCCAAATAATACAAAAATCAGCGTTATAAAACAAAGAAGGTTTTTGTTAAGAA
ATTAATCCTCTTTCTTGATAAGAAAGTTGAACCGAAATTGCAGATACTGATATATGAAAATAATACCCAC
AATTTTGGGAATAGCGCAAGCCTCAATTTAAACAATAGGTGAGGACACATGATAATGACCTCAATGATTG
TTAGAAGAAAAGAGCCTCATTACAAAATCGAAAAATGAATGGTTGGGTACAAGTTTCCAAAACATGGTAA
AGTGGACTTTGCGTATGAGACGTAAATAGAAAAAAACACTTGTTATATGTTTTCTAGAATTATTGTTGTC
TCTTTATGGTTGGATGATGCAAAATAGTAATTTCGGTTAGTTGCTGTAAAACACCACGAGACAAATAGAT
ATGGATATTTATTAAATCAGGAAAAACGTAACTCTCGGCTACTGGATGGTTCAGTCACCCAACGATTACT
GGGGAGAGAAAACAGGGCAAAAGCAAAGCTTAAAGGAATCCGATTGTCATTCGGCAATGTGCAGCGAAAC
TAAAAACCGGATAATGGACCTGTTAATCGAAACATTGAAGATGGAAGAGGAATCCTGGCATATCATCAAT
TGAATAAGTTGAATTAATTATTTCAATCTCATTCTCACTTTCTGACTTATAGTCGCTTTGTTAAATCATG
TCTTTAATTAATATGGACTACAAGGACGACGATGACAAGGATTACAAAGATGACGACGATAAGGACTATA
AGGACGATGATGATAAATAGGGCGCGCCACTTCTAAATAAGCGAATTTCTTATGATTTATGATTTTTATT
ATTAAATAAGTTATAAAAAAAATAAGTGTATACAAATTTTAAAGTGACTCTTAGGTTTTAAAACGAAAAT
TCTTATTCTTGAGTAACTCTTTCCTGTAGGTCAGGTTGCTTTCTCAGGTATAGTATGAGGTCGCTCTTAT
TGACCACACCTCTACCGGCAGATCCGCTAGGGATAACAGGGTAATATAGATCCGTCGACCTGCAGCGTAC
GAAGCTTCAGCTGGCGGCCGCGT
