>Addgene plasmid #19350 | pFA6a-hphMX6-P81nmt1-3FLAG | addgene partial sequence | sequence record 25111 | T7 5'-TAATACGACTCACTATAGGG-3'
GNACGGGCGCATGGCACTAGNNGGATCTGATATCATCGATGAATTCGAGCTCGTTTAAACTGGATGGCGG
CGTTAGTATCGAATCGACAGCAGTATAGCGACCAGCATTCACATACGATTGACGCATGATATTACTTTCT
GCGCACTTAACTTCGCATCTGGGCAGATGATGTCGAGGCGAAAAAAAATATAAATCACGCTAACATTTGA
TTAAAATAGAACAACTACAATATAAAAAAACTATACAAATGACAAGTTCTTGAAAACAAGAATCTTTTTA
TTGTCAGTACTGATTATTCCTTTGCCCTCGGACGAGTGCTGGGGCGTCGGTTTCCACTATCGGCGAGTAC
TTCTACACAGCCATCGGTCCAGACGGCCGCGCTTCTGCGGGCGATTTGTGTACGCCCGACAGTCCCGGCT
CCGGATCGGACGATTGCGTCGCATCGACCCTGCGCCCAAGCTGCATCATCGAAATTGCCGTCAACCAAGC
TCTGATAGAGTTGGTCAAGACCAATGCGGAGCATATACGCCCGGAGCCGCGGCGATCCTGCAAGCTCCGG
ATGCCTCCGCTCGAAGTAGCGCGTCTGCTGCTCCATACAAGCCAACCACGGCCTCCAGAAGAAGATGTTG
GCGACCTCGTATTGGGAATCCCCGAACATCGCCTCGCTCCAGTCAATGACCGCTGTTATGCGGCCATTGT
CCGTCAGGACATTGTTGGAGCCGAAATCCGCGTGCACGANGTGCCGGACTTCGGGGCAGTCCTCGGCCCA
AAGCATCAGCNTTAAANNGNCCTGCNCGAAGGACCNCCGACGGTGTCNTN
